Addgene plasmid #120709: pLEX-FHH-MTOR HEAT
Purpose: Expresses Flag-HA-6xHIS-Mtor HEAT Domain fusion protein in mammalian cells & for virus production
Depositing lab: Paul Khavari. Depositing organization: Stanford University. Publication: The Functional Proximal Proteome of Oncogenic Ras Includes mTORC2. Kovalski JR, Bhaduri A, Zehnder AM, Neela PH, Che Y, Wozniak GG, Khavari PA. Mol Cell. 2019 Jan 4. pii: S1097-2765(18)31031-1. doi: 10.1016/j.molcel.2018.12.001. PubMed 30639242.
Backbone
  Vector backbone: pLEX
  Backbone manufacturer: Thermo Scientific
  Backbone size w/o insert (bp): 10778
  Total vector size (bp): 11958
  Vector type: Mammalian Expression, Lentiviral
  Selectable markers: Puromycin
Growth in bacteria
  Bacterial resistance: Ampicillin, 100 μg/mL
  Growth temperature: 37°C
  Growth strain: NEB Stable
  Copy number: Unknown
Gene/Insert
  Gene/Insert name: MTOR HEAT 1-9
  Species: H. sapiens (human)
  Insert size (bp): 1230
  Mutation: Amino acids 1-409
  Entrez Gene: MTOR (a.k.a. FRAP, FRAP1, FRAP2, RAFT1, RAPT1, SKS)
  Promoter: CMV
  Tag / fusion protein: Flag-HA-6xHIS (N terminal on backbone)
  Cloning method: Ligation Independent Cloning
  Sequencing primers: 5′ CACCAAAATCAACGGGACTT; 3′ ATATAGACAAACGCACACCGGCCT
Resource information
  A portion of this plasmid was derived from a plasmid made by: pcDNA3-Flag mTOR wt (Addgene; Cat# 26603)
Terms and licenses: Academic/Nonprofit Terms; Industry Terms: Not Available to Industry
How to cite: pLEX-FHH-MTOR HEAT was a gift from Paul Khavari (Addgene plasmid # 120709 ; http://n2t.net/addgene:120709 ; RRID:Addgene_120709)
