[The description below was written by a language model from this plasmid's Addgene catalogue record and pLannotate feature annotations shown in this document.]
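Description:
pLEX-FHH-MTOR HEAT is an HIV-1-based lentiviral and mammalian expression plasmid of about 12 kb, built on the pLEX backbone. It expresses an N-terminal fragment of human MTOR, amino acids 1–409 covering HEAT repeats 1–9, as a fusion to a backbone-encoded N-terminal Flag-HA-6xHis tag. In bacteria it is maintained through a high-copy ColE1/pUC-type origin and selected with ampicillin (AmpR). An f1 origin is also present. The MTOR sequence was derived from an earlier Flag-mTOR expression plasmid and inserted by ligation-independent cloning.

The transfer cassette lies between a truncated 5' LTR and a self-inactivating ΔU3 3' LTR. It carries the Ψ packaging signal with a gag fragment, the RRE for Rev-dependent nuclear export of the genomic RNA, and the cPPT/CTS element. Within this region the CMV enhancer/promoter drives a bicistronic transcript: the tagged MTOR HEAT open reading frame, followed by an EMCV IRES and the puromycin N-acetyltransferase gene. Puromycin selection is therefore coupled to expression of the fusion protein. A WPRE downstream enhances transcript expression. An EM7-driven bleomycin/Zeocin resistance gene sits in reverse orientation upstream of CMV. Outside the LTRs, the feature table also annotates a bGH poly(A) signal and an SV40 promoter–hygromycin resistance cassette, although the catalogue lists only puromycin as the mammalian marker.

The construct can be transfected directly or used to produce lentivirus for stable transduction. The tandem epitope and His tags suit detection and affinity purification of the isolated HEAT domain, for example to map protein interactions, in keeping with the associated work on Ras proximal proteins and mTORC2.
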