Features (pLannotate 1.2.2; 34 found; start..end, strand, type, name):
    377..634     +  LTR            5' LTR (truncated): truncated 5' long terminal repeat (LTR) from HIV-1
    681..806     +  misc_feature   HIV-1 Ψ: packaging signal of human immunodeficiency virus type 1
    790..1128    +  CDS            HIV-1 gag (fragment): gag protein from human immunodeficiency virus 1; gag
   1303..1536    +  misc_feature   RRE: The Rev response element (RRE) of HIV-1 allows for Rev-dependent mRNA export from the nucleus to the cytoplasm.
   1913..2013    +  CDS            Rev (fragment): human immunodeficiency virus 1 (HIV-1) Rev protein; rev; enhances nuclear export of unspliced and incompletely spliced viral mRNAs
   2063..2180    +  misc_feature   cPPT/CTS: central polypurine tract and central termination sequence of HIV-1
   2245..2619    -  CDS            BleoR: antibiotic-binding protein; Sh ble from Streptoalloteichus hindustanus; confers resistance to bleomycin, phleomycin, and Zeocin™
   2639..2686    -  promoter       EM7 promoter: synthetic bacterial promoter&nbsp
   2791..3094    +  enhancer       CMV enhancer: human cytomegalovirus immediate early enhancer
   3095..3298    +  promoter       CMV promoter: human cytomegalovirus (CMV) immediate early promoter
   3389..3412    +  CDS            5xFLAG (fragment): five tandem FLAG® epitope tags
   3420..3445    +  CDS            3xHA (fragment): three tandem HA epitope tags
   3480..4706    +  CDS            MTOR (fragment): MTOR_HUMAN - Also known as FRAP, FRAP1, FRAP2, RAFT1, RAPT1. Experimental evidence at protein level: Swiss-Prot protein existence level 1. Serine/threonine protein kinase which is a central regulator of cellular metabolism, growth and survival in response to hormones, growth factors, nutrients, energy and stress signals (PubMed:12087098, PubMed:12150925, PubMed:12150926, PubMed:12231510, PubMed:12718876, PubMed:14651849, PubMed:15268862, PubMed:15467718, PubMed:15545625, PubMed:15718470, PubMed:18497260, PubMed:18762023, PubMed:18925875, PubMed:20516213, PubMed:20537536, PubMed:21659604, PubMe
   4749..5321    +  misc_feature   IRES: internal ribosome entry site (IRES) of the encephalomyocarditis virus (EMCV)
   5330..5926    +  CDS            PuroR: puromycin N-acetyltransferase; pac from Streptomyces alboniger; confers resistance to puromycin
   5933..6521    +  misc_feature   WPRE: woodchuck hepatitis virus posttranscriptional regulatory element
   6538..6726    +  CDS            nef (fragment): NEF_HV1Z2 - Experimental evidence at protein level: Swiss-Prot protein existence level 1. Extracellular Nef protein targets CD4(+) T-lymphocytes for apoptosis by interacting with CXCR4 surface receptors. From Human immunodeficiency virus type 1 group M subtype D (isolate Z2/CDC-Z34) (HIV-1).
   6728..6961    +  LTR            3' LTR (ΔU3): self-inactivating 3' long terminal repeat (LTR) from HIV-1
   7068..7292    +  polyA_signal   bGH poly(A) signal: bovine growth hormone polyadenylation signal
   7296..7317    +  promoter       SV40 promoter (fragment): SV40 enhancer and early promoter
   7338..7766    +  rep_origin     f1 ori (sequence partly withheld): f1 bacteriophage origin of replication; arrow indicates direction of (+) strand synthesis
   7780..8109    +  promoter       SV40 promoter: SV40 enhancer and early promoter
   8158..9183    +  CDS            HygR: aminoglycoside phosphotransferase from E. coli; aph(4)-Ia; confers resistance to hygromycin
   9193..9318    +  CDS            ble (fragment): BLE_KLEPN - Experimental evidence at protein level: Swiss-Prot protein existence level 1. Binding protein with a strong affinity to the bleomycin family of antibiotics. Binds to CL990; an antimitotic-antibiotic compound. From Klebsiella pneumoniae.
   9313..9434    +  polyA_signal   SV40 poly(A) signal: SV40 polyadenylation signal
   9505..9527    -  protein_bind   lac operator (fragment): The lac repressor binds to the lac operator to inhibit transcription in E. coli. This inhibition can be relieved by adding lactose or isopropyl-β-D-thiogalactopyranoside (IPTG). lac repressor encoded by lacI
   9531..9561    -  promoter       lac promoter: promoter for the E. coli lac operon
   9576..9597    -  protein_bind   CAP binding site: CAP binding activates transcription in the presence of cAMP. E. coli catabolite activator protein
   9610..9702    -  CDS            lacI (fragment): lac repressor; lacI; The lac repressor binds to the lac operator to inhibit transcription in E. coli. This inhibition can be relieved by adding lactose or isopropyl-β-D-thiogalactopyranoside (IPTG).
   9885..10473   -  rep_origin     ori: high-copy-number ColE1/pMB1/pBR322/pUC origin of replication
  10644..11504   -  CDS            AmpR: β-lactamase; bla; confers resistance to ampicillin, carbenicillin, and related antibiotics
  11505..11609   -  promoter       AmpR promoter: bla
  11657..11791   +  polyA_signal   SV40 poly(A) signal: SV40 polyadenylation signal
  11958..329     +  CDS            nef (fragment) (across the origin): NEF_HV1BR - Experimental evidence at protein level: Swiss-Prot protein existence level 1. Extracellular Nef protein targets CD4(+) T-lymphocytes for apoptosis by interacting with CXCR4 surface receptors (PubMed:14990729). From Human immunodeficiency virus type 1 group M subtype B (isolate BRU/LAI) (HIV-1).
>Addgene plasmid #120709 | pLEX-FHH-MTOR HEAT | addgene full sequence | sequence record 234160 | Addgene NGS Result
TGGAAGGGCTAATTCACTCCCAAAGAAGACAAGATATCCTTGATCTGTGGATCTACCACACACAAGGCTA
CTTCCCTGATTAGCAGAACTACACACCAGGGCCAGGGGTCAGATATCCACTGACCTTTGGATGGTGCTAC
AAGCTAGTACCAGTTGAGCCAGATAAGGTAGAAGAGGCCAATAAAGGAGAGAACACCAGCTTGTTACACC
CTGTGAGCCTGCATGGGATGGATGACCCGGAGAGAGAAGTGTTAGAGTGGAGGTTTGACAGCCGCCTAGC
ATTTCATCACGTGGCCCGAGAGCTGCATCCGGAGTACTTCAAGAACTGCTGATATCGAGCTTGCTACAAG
GGACTTTCCGCTGGGGACTTTCCAGGGAGGCGTGGCCTGGGCGGGACTGGGGAGTGGCGAGCCCTCAGAT
CCTGCATATAAGCAGCTGCTTTTTGCCTGTACTGGGTCTCTCTGGTTAGACCAGATCTGAGCCTGGGAGC
TCTCTGGCTAACTAGGGAACCCACTGCTTAAGCCTCAATAAAGCTTGCCTTGAGTGCTTCAAGTAGTGTG
TGCCCGTCTGTTGTGTGACTCTGGTAACTAGAGATCCCTCAGACCCTTTTAGTCAGTGTGGAAAATCTCT
AGCAGTGGCGCCCGAACAGGGACTTGAAAGCGAAAGGGAAACCAGAGGAGCTCTCTCGACGCAGGACTCG
GCTTGCTGAAGCGCGCACGGCAAGAGGCGAGGGGCGGCGACTGGTGAGTACGCCAAAAATTTTGACTAGC
GGAGGCTAGAAGGAGAGAGATGGGTGCGAGAGCGTCAGTATTAAGCGGGGGAGAATTAGATCGCGATGGG
AAAAAATTCGGTTAAGGCCAGGGGGAAAGAAAAAATATAAATTAAAACATATAGTATGGGCAAGCAGGGA
GCTAGAACGATTCGCAGTTAATCCTGGCCTGTTAGAAACATCAGAAGGCTGTAGACAAATACTGGGACAG
CTACAACCATCCCTTCAGACAGGATCAGAAGAACTTAGATCATTATATAATACAGTAGCAACCCTCTATT
GTGTGCATCAAAGGATAGAGATAAAAGACACCAAGGAAGCTTTAGACAAGATAGAGGAAGAGCAAAACAA
AAGTAAGACCACCGCACAGCAAGCGGCCGGCCGCTGATCTTCAGACCTGGAGGAGGAGATATGAGGGACA
ATTGGAGAAGTGAATTATATAAATATAAAGTAGTAAAAATTGAACCATTAGGAGTAGCACCCACCAAGGC
AAAGAGAAGAGTGGTGCAGAGAGAAAAAAGAGCAGTGGGAATAGGAGCTTTGTTCCTTGGGTTCTTGGGA
GCAGCAGGAAGCACTATGGGCGCAGCGTCAATGACGCTGACGGTACAGGCCAGACAATTATTGTCTGGTA
TAGTGCAGCAGCAGAACAATTTGCTGAGGGCTATTGAGGCGCAACAGCATCTGTTGCAACTCACAGTCTG
GGGCATCAAGCAGCTCCAGGCAAGAATCCTGGCTGTGGAAAGATACCTAAAGGATCAACAGCTCCTGGGG
ATTTGGGGTTGCTCTGGAAAACTCATTTGCACCACTGCTGTGCCTTGGAATGCTAGTTGGAGTAATAAAT
CTCTGGAACAGATTTGGAATCACACGACCTGGATGGAGTGGGACAGAGAAATTAACAATTACACAAGCTT
AATACACTCCTTAATTGAAGAATCGCAAAACCAGCAAGAAAAGAATGAACAAGAATTATTGGAATTAGAT
AAATGGGCAAGTTTGTGGAATTGGTTTAACATAACAAATTGGCTGTGGTATATAAAATTATTCATAATGA
TAGTAGGAGGCTTGGTAGGTTTAAGAATAGTTTTTGCTGTACTTTCTATAGTGAATAGAGTTAGGCAGGG
ATATTCACCATTATCGTTTCAGACCCACCTCCCAACCCCGAGGGGACCCGACAGGCCCGAAGGAATAGAA
GAAGAAGGTGGAGAGAGAGACAGAGACAGATCCATTCGATTAGTGAACGGATCGGCACTGCGTGCGCCAA
TTCTGCAGACAAATGGCAGTATTCATCCACAATTTTAAAAGAAAAGGGGGGATTGGGGGGTACAGTGCAG
GGGAAAGAATAGTAGACATAATAGCAACAGACATACAAACTAAAGAATTACAAAAACAAATTACAAAAAT
TCAAAATTTTCGGGTTTATTACAGGGACAGCAGAGATCCAGTTTGGTTAGTACCGGGCCCGCTCTAGTCC
GGAATCAGTCCTGCTCCTCGGCCACGAAGTGCACGCAGTTGCCGGCCGGGTCGCGCAGGGCGAACTCCCG
CCCCCACGGCTGCTCGCCGATCTCGGTCATGGCCGGCCCGGAGGCGTCCCGGAAGTTCGTGGACACGACC
TCCGACCACTCGGCGTACAGCTCGTCCAGGCCGCGCACCCACACCCAGGCCAGGGTGTTGTCCGGCACCA
CCTGGTCCTGGACCGCGCTGATGAACAGGGTCACGTCGTCCCGGACCACACCGGCGAAGTCGTCCTCCAC
GAAGTCCCGGGAGAACCCGAGCCGGTCGGTCCAGAACTCGACCGCTCCGGCGACGTCGCGCGCGGTGAGC
ACCGGAACGGCACTGGTCAACTTGGCCATGGTGGCCCTCCTATAGTGAGTCGTATTATACTATGCCGATA
TACTATGCCGATGATTAATTGTCAACACGTGCTGCAGGTCCGAGGTTCTAGACGTATTACCGCCATGCAT
TAGTTATTAATAGTAATCAATTACGGGGTCATTAGTTCATAGCCCATATATGGAGTTCCGCGTTACATAA
CTTACGGTAAATGGCCCGCCTGGCTGACCGCCCAACGACCCCCGCCCATTGACGTCAATAATGACGTATG
TTCCCATAGTAACGCCAATAGGGACTTTCCATTGACGTCAATGGGTGGAGTATTTACGGTAAACTGCCCA
CTTGGCAGTACATCAAGTGTATCATATGCCAAGTACGCCCCCTATTGACGTCAATGACGGTAAATGGCCC
GCCTGGCATTATGCCCAGTACATGACCTTATGGGACTTTCCTACTTGGCAGTACATCTACGTATTAGTCA
TCGCTATTACCATGGTGATGCGGTTTTGGCAGTACATCAATGGGCGTGGATAGCGGTTTGACTCACGGGG
ATTTCCAAGTCTCCACCCCATTGACGTCAATGGGAGTTTGTTTTGGCACCAAAATCAACGGGACTTTCCA
AAATGTCGTAACAACTCCGCCCCATTGACGCAAATGGGCGGTAGGCGTGTACGGTGGGAGGTCTATATAA
GCAGAGCTCGTTTAGTGAACCGTCAGATCGCCTGGAGACGCCATCCACGCTGTTTTGACCTCCATAGAAG
ACACCGACTCTACTAGAGGATCTACCATGGATTATAAAGATGACGACGATAAAGCAGGTTACCCATACGA
TGTGCCTGACTATGCTGCAGGTTCACATCATCACCACCATCATGGATCCATGCTTGGAACCGGACCTGCC
GCCGCCACCACCGCTGCCACCACATCTAGCAATGTGAGCGTCCTGCAGCAGTTTGCCAGTGGCCTAAAGA
GCCGGAATGAGGAAACCAGGGCCAAAGCCGCCAAGGAGCTCCAGCACTATGTCACCATGGAACTCCGAGA
GATGAGTCAAGAGGAGTCTACTCGCTTCTATGACCAACTGAACCATCACATTTTTGAATTGGTTTCCAGC
TCAGATGCCAATGAGAGGAAAGGTGGCATCTTGGCCATAGCTAGCCTCATAGGAGTGGAAGGTGGGAATG
CCACCCGAATTGGCAGATTTGCCAACTATCTTCGGAACCTCCTCCCCTCCAATGACCCAGTTGTCATGGA
AATGGCATCCAAGGCCATTGGCCGTCTTGCCATGGCAGGGGACACTTTTACCGCTGAGTACGTGGAATTT
GAGGTGAAGCGAGCCCTGGAATGGCTGGGTGCTGACCGCAATGAGGGCCGGAGACATGCAGCTGTCCTGG
TTCTCCGTGAGCTGGCCATCAGCGTCCCTACCTTCTTCTTCCAGCAAGTGCAACCCTTCTTTGACAACAT
TTTTGTGGCCGTGTGGGACCCCAAACAGGCCATCCGTGAGGGAGCTGTAGCCGCCCTTCGTGCCTGTCTG
ATTCTCACAACCCAGCGTGAGCCGAAGGAGATGCAGAAGCCTCAGTGGTACAGGCACACATTTGAAGAAG
CAGAGAAGGGATTTGATGAGACCTTGGCCAAAGAGAAGGGCATGAATCGGGATGATCGGATCCATGGAGC
CTTGTTGATCCTTAACGAGCTGGTCCGAATCAGCAGCATGGAGGGAGAGCGTCTGAGAGAAGAAATGGAA
GAAATCACACAGCAGCAGCTGGTACACGACAAGTACTGCAAAGATCTCATGGGCTTCGGAACAAAACCTC
GTCACATTACCCCCTTCACCAGTTTCCAGGCTGTACAGCCCCAGCAGTCAAATGCCTTGGTGGGGCTGCT
GGGGTACAGCTCTCACCAAGGCCTCATGGGATTTGGGACCTCCCCCAGTCCAGCTAAGTCCACCCTGGTG
GAGAGCCGGTGTTGCAGAGACTTGATGGAGGAGAAATTTGATCAGGTGTGCCAGTGGGTGCTGAAATGCA
GGAATAGCAAGAACTCGCTGATCCAAATGACAATCCTTAATTTGTTGCCCCGCTTGGCTGCATTCCGACC
TTCTGCCTTCACAGATTAACTCGAGTCTAGAGGGCCCGACGCGTCTGGCCACCGGTCGCCCCTCTCCCTC
CCCCCCCCCTAACGTTACTGGCCGAAGCCGCTTGGAATAAGGCCGGTGTGCGTTTGTCTATATGTTATTT
TCCACCATATTGCCGTCTTTTGGCAATGTGAGGGCCCGGAAACCTGGCCCTGTCTTCTTGACGAGCATTC
CTAGGGGTCTTTCCCCTCTCGCCAAAGGAATGCAAGGTCTGTTGAATGTCGTGAAGGAAGCAGTTCCTCT
GGAAGCTTCTTGAAGACAAACAACGTCTGTAGCGACCCTTTGCAGGCAGCGGAACCCCCCACCTGGCGAC
AGGTGCCTCTGCGGCCAAAAGCCACGTGTATAAGATACACCTGCAAAGGCGGCACAACCCCAGTGCCACG
TTGTGAGTTGGATAGTTGTGGAAAGAGTCAAATGGCTCTCCTCAAGCGTATTCAACAAGGGGCTGAAGGA
TGCCCAGAAGGTACCCCATTGTATGGGATCTGATCTGGGGCCTCGGTGCACATGCTTTACATGTGTTTAG
TCGAGGTTAAAAAAACGTCTAGGCCCCCCGAACCACGGGGACGTGGTTTTCCTTTGAAAAACACGATAAT
ACCATGGCCACCGAGTACAAGCCCACGGTGCGCCTCGCCACCCGCGACGACGTCCCCCGGGCCGTACGCA
CCCTCGCCGCCGCGTTCGCCGACTACCCCGCCACGCGCCACACCGTCGACCCGGACCGCCACATCGAGCG
GGTCACCGAGCTGCAAGAACTCTTCCTCACGCGCGTCGGGCTCGACATCGGCAAGGTGTGGGTCGCGGAC
GACGGCGCCGCGGTGGCGGTCTGGACCACGCCGGAGAGCGTCGAAGCGGGGGCGGTGTTCGCCGAGATCG
GCTCGCGCATGGCCGAGTTGAGCGGTTCCCGGCTGGCCGCGCAGCAACAGATGGAAGGCCTCCTGGCGCC
GCACCGGCCCAAGGAGCCCGCGTGGTTCCTGGCCACCGTCGGCGTCTCGCCCGACCACCAGGGCAAGGGT
CTGGGCAGCGCCGTCGTGCTCCCCGGAGTGGAGGCGGCCGAGCGCGCTGGGGTGCCCGCCTTCCTGGAGA
CCTCCGCGCCCCGCAACCTCCCCTTCTACGAGCGGCTCGGCTTCACCGTCACCGCCGACGTCGAGGTGCC
CGAAGGACCGCGCACCTGGTGCATGACCCGCAAGCCCGGTGCCTGAGTTAACAATCAACCTCTGGATTAC
AAAATTTGTGAAAGATTGACTGGTATTCTTAACTATGTTGCTCCTTTTACGCTATGTGGATACGCTGCTT
TAATGCCTTTGTATCATGCTATTGCTTCCCGTATGGCTTTCATTTTCTCCTCCTTGTATAAATCCTGGTT
GCTGTCTCTTTATGAGGAGTTGTGGCCCGTTGTCAGGCAACGTGGCGTGGTGTGCACTGTGTTTGCTGAC
GCAACCCCCACTGGTTGGGGCATTGCCACCACCTGTCAGCTCCTTTCCGGGACTTTCGCTTTCCCCCTCC
CTATTGCCACGGCGGAACTCATCGCCGCCTGCCTTGCCCGCTGCTGGACAGGGGCTCGGCTGTTGGGCAC
TGACAATTCCGTGGTGTTGTCGGGGAAGCTGACGTCCTTTCCATGGCTGCTCGCCTGTGTTGCCACCTGG
ATTCTGCGCGGGACGTCCTTCTGCTACGTCCCTTCGGCCCTCAATCCAGCGGACCTTCCTTCCCGCGGCC
TGCTGCCGGCTCTGCGGCCTCTTCCGCGTCTTCGCCTTCGCCCTCAGACGAGTCGGATCTCCCTTTGGGC
CGCCTCCCCGCCTGGAATTAATTCTGCAGTCGAGACCTAGAAAAACATGGAGCAATCACAAGTAGCAATA
CAGCAGCTACCAATGCTGATTGTGCCTGGCTAGAAGCACAAGAGGAGGAGGAGGTGGGTTTTCCAGTCAC
ACCTCAGGTACCTTTAAGACCAATGACTTACAAGGCAGCTGTAGATCTTAGCCACTTTTTAAAAGAAAAG
AGGGGACTGGAAGGGCTAATTCACTCCCAACGAAGACAAGATCTGCTTTTTGCTTGTACTGGGTCTCTCT
GGTTAGACCAGATCTGAGCCTGGGAGCTCTCTGGCTAACTAGGGAACCCACTGCTTAAGCCTCAATAAAG
CTTGCCTTGAGTGCTTCAAGTAGTGTGTGCCCGTCTGTTGTGTGACTCTGGTAACTAGAGATCCCTCAGA
CCCTTTTAGTCAGTGTGGAAAATCTCTAGCAGTAGTAGTTCATGTCATCTTATTATTCAGTATTTATAAC
TTGCAAAGAAATGAATATCAGAGAGTGAGAGGCCTTGACATTGTTTAAACCCGCTGATCAGCCTCGACTG
TGCCTTCTAGTTGCCAGCCATCTGTTGTTTGCCCCTCCCCCGTGCCTTCCTTGACCCTGGAAGGTGCCAC
TCCCACTGTCCTTTCCTAATAAAATGAGGAAATTGCATCGCATTGTCTGAGTAGGTGTCATTCTATTCTG
GGGGGTGGGGTGGGGCAGGACAGCAAGGGGGAGGATTGGGAAGACAATAGCAGGCATGCTGGGGATGCGG
TGGGCTCTATGGCTTCTGAGGCGGAAAGAACCAGCTGGGGCTCTAGGGGGTATCCCC
[124 nt withheld, positions 7338-7461]
C
[91 nt withheld, positions 7463-7553]
A
[49 nt withheld, positions 7555-7603]
CCTTTGACGTTGGAGTCCACGTTCTTT
[37 nt withheld, positions 7631-7667]
ACCCTATCTCGGTCTATTCTTTTGATTTATAAGGGATTTTGCCGATTTCGGCCTATTGGTTAAAAAATGA
GCTGATTTAACAAAAATTTAACGCGAATTAATTCTGTGGAATGTGTGTCAGTTAGGGTGTGGAAAGTCCC
CAGGCTCCCCAGCAGGCAGAAGTATGCAAAGCATGCATCTCAATTAGTCAGCAACCAGGTGTGGAAAGTC
CCCAGGCTCCCCAGCAGGCAGAAGTATGCAAAGCATGCATCTCAATTAGTCAGCAACCATAGTCCCGCCC
CTAACTCCGCCCATCCCGCCCCTAACTCCGCCCAGTTCCGCCCATTCTCCGCCCCATGGCTGACTAATTT
TTTTTATTTATGCAGAGGCCGAGGCCGCCTCTGCCTCTGAGCTATTCCAGAAGTAGTGAGGAGGCTTTTT
TGGAGGCCTAGGCTTTTGCAAAAAGCTCCCGGGAGCTTGTATATCCATTTTCGGATCTGATCAGCACGTG
ATGAAAAAGCCTGAACTCACCGCGACGTCTGTCGAGAAGTTTCTGATCGAAAAGTTCGACAGCGTCTCCG
ACCTGATGCAGCTCTCGGAGGGCGAAGAATCTCGTGCTTTCAGCTTCGATGTAGGAGGGCGTGGATATGT
CCTGCGGGTAAATAGCTGCGCCGATGGTTTCTACAAAGATCGTTATGTTTATCGGCACTTTGCATCGGCC
GCGCTCCCGATTCCGGAAGTGCTTGACATTGGGGAATTCAGCGAGAGCCTGACCTATTGCATCTCCCGCC
GTGCACAGGGTGTCACGTTGCAAGACCTGCCTGAAACCGAACTGCCCGCTGTTCTGCAGCCGGTCGCGGA
GGCCATGGATGCGATCGCTGCGGCCGATCTTAGCCAGACGAGCGGGTTCGGCCCATTCGGACCGCAAGGA
ATCGGTCAATACACTACATGGCGTGATTTCATATGCGCGATTGCTGATCCCCATGTGTATCACTGGCAAA
CTGTGATGGACGACACCGTCAGTGCGTCCGTCGCGCAGGCTCTCGATGAGCTGATGCTTTGGGCCGAGGA
CTGCCCCGAAGTCCGGCACCTCGTGCACGCGGATTTCGGCTCCAACAATGTCCTGACGGACAATGGCCGC
ATAACAGCGGTCATTGACTGGAGCGAGGCGATGTTCGGGGATTCCCAATACGAGGTCGCCAACATCTTCT
TCTGGAGGCCGTGGTTGGCTTGTATGGAGCAGCAGACGCGCTACTTCGAGCGGAGGCATCCGGAGCTTGC
AGGATCGCCGCGGCTCCGGGCGTATATGCTCCGCATTGGTCTTGACCAACTCTATCAGAGCTTGGTTGAC
GGCAATTTCGATGATGCAGCTTGGGCGCAGGGTCGATGCGACGCAATCGTCCGATCCGGAGCCGGGACTG
TCGGGCGTACACAAATCGCCCGCAGAAGCGCGGCCGTCTGGACCGATGGCTGTGTAGAAGTACTCGCCGA
TAGTGGAAACCGACGCCCCAGCACTCGTCCGAGGGCAAAGGAATAGCACGTGCTACGAGATTTCGATTCC
ACCGCCGCCTTCTATGAAAGGTTGGGCTTCGGAATCGTTTTCCGGGACGCCGGCTGGATGATCCTCCAGC
GCGGGGATCTCATGCTGGAGTTCTTCGCCCACCCCAACTTGTTTATTGCAGCTTATAATGGTTACAAATA
AAGCAATAGCATCACAAATTTCACAAATAAAGCATTTTTTTCACTGCATTCTAGTTGTGGTTTGTCCAAA
CTCATCAATGTATCTTATCATGTCTGTATACCGTCGACCTCTAGCTAGAGCTTGGCGTAATCATGGTCAT
AGCTGTTTCCTGTGTGAAATTGTTATCCGCTCACAATTCCACACAACATACGAGCCGGAAGCATAAAGTG
TAAAGCCTGGGGTGCCTAATGAGTGAGCTAACTCACATTAATTGCGTTGCGCTCACTGCCCGCTTTCCAG
TCGGGAAACCTGTCGTGCCAGCTGCATTAATGAATCGGCCAACGCGCGGGGAGAGGCGGTTTGCGTATTG
GGCGCTCTTCCGCTTCCTCGCTCACTGACTCGCTGCGCTCGGTCGTTCGGCTGCGGCGAGCGGTATCAGC
TCACTCAAAGGCGGTAATACGGTTATCCACAGAATCAGGGGATAACGCAGGAAAGAACATGTGAGCAAAA
GGCCAGCAAAAGGCCAGGAACCGTAAAAAGGCCGCGTTGCTGGCGTTTTTCCATAGGCTCCGCCCCCCTG
ACGAGCATCACAAAAATCGACGCTCAAGTCAGAGGTGGCGAAACCCGACAGGACTATAAAGATACCAGGC
GTTTCCCCCTGGAAGCTCCCTCGTGCGCTCTCCTGTTCCGACCCTGCCGCTTACCGGATACCTGTCCGCC
TTTCTCCCTTCGGGAAGCGTGGCGCTTTCTCATAGCTCACGCTGTAGGTATCTCAGTTCGGTGTAGGTCG
TTCGCTCCAAGCTGGGCTGTGTGCACGAACCCCCCGTTCAGCCCGACCGCTGCGCCTTATCCGGTAACTA
TCGTCTTGAGTCCAACCCGGTAAGACACGACTTATCGCCACTGGCAGCAGCCACTGGTAACAGGATTAGC
AGAGCGAGGTATGTAGGCGGTGCTACAGAGTTCTTGAAGTGGTGGCCTAACTACGGCTACACTAGAAGAA
CAGTATTTGGTATCTGCGCTCTGCTGAAGCCAGTTACCTTCGGAAAAAGAGTTGGTAGCTCTTGATCCGG
CAAACAAACCACCGCTGGTAGCGGTGGTTTTTTTGTTTGCAAGCAGCAGATTACGCGCAGAAAAAAAGGA
TCTCAAGAAGATCCTTTGATCTTTTCTACGGGGTCTGACGCTCAGTGGAACGAAAACTCACGTTAAGGGA
TTTTGGTCATGAGATTATCAAAAAGGATCTTCACCTAGATCCTTTTAAATTAAAAATGAAGTTTTAAATC
AATCTAAAGTATATATGAGTAAACTTGGTCTGACAGTTACCAATGCTTAATCAGTGAGGCACCTATCTCA
GCGATCTGTCTATTTCGTTCATCCATAGTTGCCTGACTCCCCGTCGTGTAGATAACTACGATACGGGAGG
GCTTACCATCTGGCCCCAGTGCTGCAATGATACCGCGAGACCCACGCTCACCGGCTCCAGATTTATCAGC
AATAAACCAGCCAGCCGGAAGGGCCGAGCGCAGAAGTGGTCCTGCAACTTTATCCGCCTCCATCCAGTCT
ATTAATTGTTGCCGGGAAGCTAGAGTAAGTAGTTCGCCAGTTAATAGTTTGCGCAACGTTGTTGCCATTG
CTACAGGCATCGTGGTGTCACGCTCGTCGTTTGGTATGGCTTCATTCAGCTCCGGTTCCCAACGATCAAG
GCGAGTTACATGATCCCCCATGTTGTGCAAAAAAGCGGTTAGCTCCTTCGGTCCTCCGATCGTTGTCAGA
AGTAAGTTGGCCGCAGTGTTATCACTCATGGTTATGGCAGCACTGCATAATTCTCTTACTGTCATGCCAT
CCGTAAGATGCTTTTCTGTGACTGGTGAGTACTCAACCAAGTCATTCTGAGAATAGTGTATGCGGCGACC
GAGTTGCTCTTGCCCGGCGTCAATACGGGATAATACCGCGCCACATAGCAGAACTTTAAAAGTGCTCATC
ATTGGAAAACGTTCTTCGGGGCGAAAACTCTCAAGGATCTTACCGCTGTTGAGATCCAGTTCGATGTAAC
CCACTCGTGCACCCAACTGATCTTCAGCATCTTTTACTTTCACCAGCGTTTCTGGGTGAGCAAAAACAGG
AAGGCAAAATGCCGCAAAAAAGGGAATAAGGGCGACACGGAAATGTTGAATACTCATACTCTTCCTTTTT
CAATATTATTGAAGCATTTATCAGGGTTATTGTCTCATGAGCGGATACATATTTGAATGTATTTAGAAAA
ATAAACAAATAGGGGTTCCGCGCACATTTCCCCGAAAAGTGCCACCTGACGTCGACGGATCGGGAGATCA
ACTTGTTTATTGCAGCTTATAATGGTTACAAATAAAGCAATAGCATCACAAATTTCACAAATAAAGCATT
TTTTTCACTGCATTCTAGTTGTGGTTTGTCCAAACTCATCAATGTATCTTATCATGTCTGGATCAACTGG
ATAACTCAAGCTAACCAAAATCATCCCAAACTTCCCACCCCATACCCTATTACCACTGCCAATTACCTGT
GGTTTCATTTACTCTAAACCTGTGATTCCTCTGAATTATTTTCATTTTAAAGAAATTGTATTTGTTAAAT
ATGTACTACAAACTTAGTAGT
