>Addgene plasmid #120709 | pLEX-FHH-MTOR HEAT | depositor partial sequence | sequence record 229282 | pLEX Forward
TATATAAGCAGAGCTCGTTTAGTGAACCGTCAGATCGCCTGGAGACGCCATCCACGCTGTTTTGACCTCC
ATAGAAGACACCGACTCTACTAGAGGATCTACCATGGATTATAAAGATGACGACGATAAAGCAGGTTACC
CATACGATGTGCCTGACTATGCTGCAGGTTCACATCATCACCACCATCATGGATCCATGCTTGGAACCGG
ACCTGCCGCCGCCACCACCGCTGCCACCACATCTAGCAATGTGAGCGTCCTGCAGCAGTTTGCCAGTGGC
CTAAAGAGCCGGAATGAGGAAACCAGGGCCAAAGCCGCCAAGGAGCTCCAGCACTATGTCACCATGGAAC
TCCGAGAGATGAGTCAAGAGGAGTCTACTCGCTTCTATGACCAACTGAACCATCACATTTTTGAATTGGT
TTCCAGCTCAGATGCCAATGAGAGGAAAGGTGGCATCTTGGCCATAGCTAGCCTCATAGGAGTGGAAGGT
GGGAATGCCACCCGAATTGGCAGATTTGCCAACTATCTTCGGAACCTCCTCCCCTCCAATGACCCAGTTG
TCATGGAAATGGCATCCAAGGCCATTGGCCGTCTTGCCATGGCAGGGGACACTTTTACCGCTGAGTACGT
GGAATTTGAGGTGAAGCGAGCCCTGGAATGGCTGGGTGCTGACCGCAATGAGGGCCGGAGACATGCAGCT
GTCCTGGTTCTCCGTGAGCTGGCCATCAGCGTCCCTACCTTCTTCTTCCAGCAAGTGCAACCCTTCTTTG
ACAACATTTTTGTGGCCGTGTGGGACCCCAAACAGGCCATCCG
