>Addgene plasmid #120709 | pLEX-FHH-MTOR HEAT | depositor partial sequence | sequence record 229283 | pLEX Reverse
GCAGAAGCCTCAGTGGTACAGGCACACATTTGAAGAAGCAGAGAAGGGATTTGATGAGACCTTGGCCAAA
GAGAAGGGCATGAATCGGGATGATCGGATCCATGGAGCCTTGTTGATCCTTAACGAGCTGGTCCGAATCA
GCAGCATGGAGGGAGAGCGTCTGAGAGAAGAAATGGAAGAAATCACACAGCAGCAGCTGGTACACGACAA
GTACTGCAAAGATCTCATGGGCTTCGGAACAAAACCTCGTCACATTACCCCCTTCACCAGTTTCCAGGCT
GTACAGCCCCAGCAGTCAAATGCCTTGGTGGGGCTGCTGGGGTACAGCTCTCACCAAGGCCTCATGGGAT
TTGGGACCTCCCCCAGTCCAGCTAAGTCCACCCTGGTGGAGAGCCGGTGTTGCAGAGACTTGATGGAGGA
GAAATTTGATCAGGTGTGCCAGTGGGTGCTGAAATGCAGGAATAGCAAGAACTCGCTGATCCAAATGACA
ATCCTTAATTTGTTGCCCCGCTTGGCTGCATTCCGACCTTCTGCCTTCACAGATTAACTCGAGTCTAGAG
GGCCCGACGCGTCTGGCCACCGGTCG
